>Addgene plasmid #144797 | TFORF3321 | addgene full sequence | sequence record 404383 | Addgene NGS Result
TTAATGTAGTCTTATGCAATACTCTTGTAGTCTTGCAACATGGTAACGATGAGTTAGCAACATGCCTTAC
AAGGAGAGAAAAAGCACCGTGCATGCCGATTGGTGGAAGTAAGGTGGTACGATCGTGCCTTATTAGGAAG
GCAACAGACGGGTCTGACATGGATTGGACGAACCACTGAATTGCCGCATTGCAGAGATATTGTATTTAAG
TGCCTAGCTCGATACATAAACGGGTCTCTCTGGTTAGACCAGATCTGAGCCTGGGAGCTCTCTGGCTAAC
TAGGGAACCCACTGCTTAAGCCTCAATAAAGCTTGCCTTGAGTGCTTCAAGTAGTGTGTGCCCGTCTGTT
GTGTGACTCTGGTAACTAGAGATCCCTCAGACCCTTTTAGTCAGTGTGGAAAATCTCTAGCAGTGGCGCC
CGAACAGGGACTTGAAAGCGAAAGGGAAACCAGAGGAGCTCTCTCGACGCAGGACTCGGCTTGCTGAAGC
GCGCACGGCAAGAGGCGAGGGGCGGCGACTGGTGAGTACGCCAAAAATTTTGACTAGCGGAGGCTAGAAG
GAGAGAGATGGGTGCGAGAGCGTCAGTATTAAGCGGGGGAGAATTAGATCGCGATGGGAAAAAATTCGGT
TAAGGCCAGGGGGAAAGAAAAAATATAAATTAAAACATATAGTATGGGCAAGCAGGGAGCTAGAACGATT
CGCAGTTAATCCTGGCCTGTTAGAAACATCAGAAGGCTGTAGACAAATACTGGGACAGCTACAACCATCC
CTTCAGACAGGATCAGAAGAACTTAGATCATTATATAATACAGTAGCAACCCTCTATTGTGTGCATCAAA
GGATAGAGATAAAAGACACCAAGGAAGCTTTAGACAAGATAGAGGAAGAGCAAAACAAAAGTAAGACCAC
CGCACAGCAAGCGGCCGCTGATCTTCAGACCTGGAGGAGGAGATATGAGGGACAATTGGAGAAGTGAATT
ATATAAATATAAAGTAGTAAAAATTGAACCATTAGGAGTAGCACCCACCAAGGCAAAGAGAAGAGTGGTG
CAGAGAGAAAAAAGAGCAGTGGGAATAGGAGCTTTGTTCCTTGGGTTCTTGGGAGCAGCAGGAAGCACTA
TGGGCGCAGCGTCAATGACGCTGACGGTACAGGCCAGACAATTATTGTCTGGTATAGTGCAGCAGCAGAA
CAATTTGCTGAGGGCTATTGAGGCGCAACAGCATCTGTTGCAACTCACAGTCTGGGGCATCAAGCAGCTC
CAGGCAAGAATCCTGGCTGTGGAAAGATACCTAAAGGATCAACAGCTCCTGGGGATTTGGGGTTGCTCTG
GAAAACTCATTTGCACCACTGCTGTGCCTTGGAATGCTAGTTGGAGTAATAAATCTCTGGAACAGATTTG
GAATCACACGACCTGGATGGAGTGGGACAGAGAAATTAACAATTACACAAGCTTAATACACTCCTTAATT
GAAGAATCGCAAAACCAGCAAGAAAAGAATGAACAAGAATTATTGGAATTAGATAAATGGGCAAGTTTGT
GGAATTGGTTTAACATAACAAATTGGCTGTGGTATATAAAATTATTCATAATGATAGTAGGAGGCTTGGT
AGGTTTAAGAATAGTTTTTGCTGTACTTTCTATAGTGAATAGAGTTAGGCAGGGATATTCACCATTATCG
TTTCAGACCCACCTCCCAACCCCGAGGGGACCCATGCATTGCATCTCAATTAGTCAGCAACCAGGTGTGG
AAAGTCCCCAGGCTCCCCAGCAGGCAGAAGTATGCAAAGCATGCGTCTCAATTAGTCAGCAACCATAGTC
CCGCCCCTAACTCCGCCCATCCCGCCCCTAACTCCGCCCAGTTCCGCCCATTCTCCGCCCCATGGCTGAC
TAATTTTTTTTATTTATGCAGAGGCCGAGGCCGCCTCGGCCTCTGAGCTATTCCAGAAGTAGTGAGGAGG
CTTTTTTGGAGGCCTAGGCTTTTGCAAAAAGCTTTCTAGAGGTACCACCGGAGCTTACCATGACCGAGTA
CAAGCCCACGGTGCGCCTCGCCACCCGCGACGACGTCCCCAGGGCCGTACGCACCCTCGCCGCCGCGTTC
GCCGACTACCCCGCCACGCGCCACACCGTCGATCCGGACCGCCACATCGAGCGGGTCACCGAGCTGCAAG
AACTCTTCCTCACGCGCGTCGGGCTCGACATCGGCAAGGTGTGGGTCGCGGACGACGGCGCCGCCGTGGC
GGTCTGGACCACGCCGGAGAGCGTCGAAGCGGGGGCGGTGTTCGCCGAGATCGGCCCGCGCATGGCCGAG
TTGAGCGGTTCCCGGCTGGCCGCGCAGCAACAGATGGAAGGCCTCCTGGCGCCGCACCGGCCCAAGGAGC
CCGCGTGGTTCCTGGCCACCGTCGGCGTCTCGCCCGACCACCAGGGCAAGGGTCTGGGCAGCGCCGTCGT
GCTCCCCGGAGTGGAGGCGGCCGAGCGCGCCGGGGTGCCCGCCTTCCTGGAGACCTCCGCGCCCCGCAAC
CTCCCCTTCTACGAGCGGCTCGGCTTCACCGTCACCGCCGACGTCGAGGTGCCCGAAGGACCGCGCACCT
GGTGCATGACCCGCAAGCCCGGTGCCAGTTAACGAATTCTAGATCTTGAGACAAATGGCAGTATTCATCC
ACAATTTTAAAAGAAAAGGGGGGATTGGGGGGTACAGTGCAGGGGAAAGAATAGTAGACATAATAGCAAC
AGACATACAAACTAAAGAATTACAAAAACAAATTACAAAAATTCAAAATTTTCGGGTTTATTACAGGGAC
AGCAGAGATCCACTTTGGCGCCGGCTCGAGGCCTGCAGGTGCAAAGATGGATAAAGTTTTAAACAGAGAG
GAATCTTTGCAGCTAATGGACCTTCTAGGTCTTGAAAGGAGTGGGAATTGGCTCCGGTGCCCGTCAGTGG
GCAGAGCGCACATCGCCCACAGTCCCCGAGAAGTTGGGGGGAGGGGTCGGCAATTGAACCGGTGCCTAGA
GAAGGTGGCGCGGGGTAAACTGGGAAAGTGATGTCGTGTACTGGCTCCGCCTTTTTCCCGAGGGTGGGGG
AGAACCGTATATAAGTGCAGTAGTCGCCGTGAACGTTCTTTTTCGCAACGGGTTTGCCGCCAGAACACAG
GTAAGTGCCGTGTGTGGTTCCCGCGGGCCTGGCCTCTTTACGGGTTATGGCCCTTGCGTGCCTTGAATTA
CTTCCACCTGGCTGCAGTACGTGATTCTTGATCCCGAGCTTCGGGTTGGAAGTGGGTGGGAGAGTTCGAG
GCCTTGCGCTTAAGGAGCCCCTTCGCCTCGTGCTTGAGTTGAGGCCTGGCCTGGGCGCTGGGGCCGCCGC
GTGCGAATCTGGTGGCACCTTCGCGCCTGTCTCGCTGCTTTCGATAAGTCTCTAGCCATTTAAAATTTTT
GATGACCTGCTGCGACGCTTTTTTTCTGGCAAGATAGTCTTGTAAATGCGGGCCAAGATCTGCACACTGG
TATTTCGGTTTTTGGGGCCGCGGGCGGCGACGGGGCCCGTGCGTCCCAGCGCACATGTTCGGCGAGGCGG
GGCCTGCGAGCGCGGCCACCGAGAATCGGACGGGGGTAGTCTCAAGCTGGCCGGCCTGCTCTGGTGCCTG
GCCTCGCGCCGCCGTGTATCGCCCCGCCCTGGGCGGCAAGGCTGGCCCGGTCGGCACCAGTTGCGTGAGC
GGAAAGATGGCCGCTTCCCGGCCCTGCTGCAGGGAGCTCAAAATGGAGGACGCGGCGCTCGGGAGAGCGG
GCGGGTGAGTCACCCACACAAAGGAAAAGGGCCTTTCCGTCCTCAGCCGTCGCTTCATGTGACTCCACGG
AGTACCGGGCGCCGTCCAGGCACCTCGATTAGTTCTCGAGCTTTTGGAGTACGTCGTCTTTAGGTTGGGG
GGAGGGGTTTTATGCGATGGAGTTTCCCCACACTGAGTGGGTGGAGACTGAAGTTAGGCCAGCTTGGCAC
TTGATGTAATTCTCCTTGGAATTTGCCCTTTTTGAGTTTGGATCTTGGTTCATTCTCAAGCCTCAGACAG
TGGTTCAAAGTTTTTTTCTTCCATTTCAGGTGTCGTGAGGCTAGCATCGATTGATCAACAAGTTTGTACA
AAAAAGTTGGC
[1182 nt withheld, positions 4142-5323]
TGCCCAACTTTCTTGTACAAAGTGGTTGATATCGGTAAGCCTATCCCTAACCCTCTCCTCGGTCTCGATT
CTACGTAGTAATGAACTAGTCCGTAACTTGAAAGTATTTCGATTTCTTGGCTTTATATATCTTGTGGAAA
GGACGAAGTCTGAATACGAAAGTTATTGTGACGCGTTAAGTCGACAATCAACCTCTGGATTACAAAATTT
GTGAAAGATTGACTGGTATTCTTAACTATGTTGCTCCTTTTACGCTATGTGGATACGCTGCTTTAATGCC
TTTGTATCATGCTATTGCTTCCCGTATGGCTTTCATTTTCTCCTCCTTGTATAAATCCTGGTTGCTGTCT
CTTTATGAGGAGTTGTGGCCCGTTGTCAGGCAACGTGGCGTGGTGTGCACTGTGTTTGCTGACGCAACCC
CCACTGGTTGGGGCATTGCCACCACCTGTCAGCTCCTTTCCGGGACTTTCGCTTTCCCCCTCCCTATTGC
CACGGCGGAACTCATCGCCGCCTGCCTTGCCCGCTGCTGGACAGGGGCTCGGCTGTTGGGCACTGACAAT
TCCGTGGTGTTGTCGGGGAAATCATCGTCCTTTCCTTGGCTGCTCGCCTGTGTTGCCACCTGGATTCTGC
GCGGGACGTCCTTCTGCTACGTCCCTTCGGCCCTCAATCCAGCGGACCTTCCTTCCCGCGGCCTGCTGCC
GGCTCTGCGGCCTCTTCCGCGTCTTCGCCTTCGCCCTCAGACGAGTCGGATCTCCCTTTGGGCCGCCTCC
CCGCGTCGACTTTAAGACCAATGACTTACAAGGCAGCTGTAGATCTTAGCCACTTTTTAAAAGAAAAGGG
GGGACTGGAAGGGCTAATTCACTCCCAACGAAGACAAGATCTGCTTTTTGCTTGTACTGGGTCTCTCTGG
TTAGACCAGATCTGAGCCTGGGAGCTCTCTGGCTAACTAGGGAACCCACTGCTTAAGCCTCAATAAAGCT
TGCCTTGAGTGCTTCAAGTAGTGTGTGCCCGTCTGTTGTGTGACTCTGGTAACTAGAGATCCCTCAGACC
CTTTTAGTCAGTGTGGAAAATCTCTAGCAGTACGTATAGTAGTTCATGTCATCTTATTATTCAGTATTTA
TAACTTGCAAAGAAATGAATATCAGAGAGTGAGAGGAACTTGTTTATTGCAGCTTATAATGGTTACAAAT
AAAGCAATAGCATCACAAATTTCACAAATAAAGCATTTTTTTCACTGCATTCTAGTTGTGGTTTGTCCAA
ACTCATCAATGTATCTTATCATGTCTGGCTCTAGCTATCCCGCCCCTAACTCCGCCCATCCCGCCCCTAA
CTCCGCCCAGTTCCGCCCATTCTCCGCCCCATGGCTGACTAATTTTTTTTATTTATGCAGAGGCCGAGGC
CGCCTCGGCCTCTGAGCTATTCCAGAAGTAGTGAGGAGGCTTTTTTGGAGGCCTAGGGACGTACCCAATT
CGCCCTATAGTGAGTCGTATTACGCGCGCTCACTGGCCGTCGTTTTACAACGTCGTGACTGGGAAAACCC
TGGCGTTACCCAACTTAATCGCCTTGCAGCACATCCCCCTTTCGCCAGCTGGCGTAATAGCGAAGAGGCC
CGCACCGATCGCCCTTCCCAACAGTTGCGCAGCCTGAATGGCGAATGGG
[124 nt withheld, positions 6983-7106]
C
[91 nt withheld, positions 7108-7198]
A
[49 nt withheld, positions 7200-7248]
CCTTTGACGTTGGAGTCCACGTTCTTT
[37 nt withheld, positions 7276-7312]
ACCCTATCTCGGTCTATTCTTTTGATTTATAAGGGATTTTGCCGATTTCGGCCTATTGGTTAAAAAATGA
GCTGATTTAACAAAAATTTAACGCGAATTTTAACAAAATATTAACGCTTACAATTTAGGTGGCACTTTTC
GGGGAAATGTGCGCGGAACCCCTATTTGTTTATTTTTCTAAATACATTCAAATATGTATCCGCTCATGAG
ACAATAACCCTGATAAATGCTTCAATAATATTGAAAAAGGAAGAGTATGAGTATTCAACATTTCCGTGTC
GCCCTTATTCCCTTTTTTGCGGCATTTTGCCTTCCTGTTTTTGCTCACCCAGAAACGCTGGTGAAAGTAA
AAGATGCTGAAGATCAGTTGGGTGCACGAGTGGGTTACATCGAACTGGATCTCAACAGCGGTAAGATCCT
TGAGAGTTTTCGCCCCGAAGAACGTTTTCCAATGATGAGCACTTTTAAAGTTCTGCTATGTGGCGCGGTA
TTATCCCGTATTGACGCCGGGCAAGAGCAACTCGGTCGCCGCATACACTATTCTCAGAATGACTTGGTTG
AGTACTCACCAGTCACAGAAAAGCATCTTACGGATGGCATGACAGTAAGAGAATTATGCAGTGCTGCCAT
AACCATGAGTGATAACACTGCGGCCAACTTACTTCTGACAACGATCGGAGGACCGAAGGAGCTAACCGCT
TTTTTGCACAACATGGGGGATCATGTAACTCGCCTTGATCGTTGGGAACCGGAGCTGAATGAAGCCATAC
CAAACGACGAGCGTGACACCACGATGCCTGTAGCAATGGCAACAACGTTGCGCAAACTATTAACTGGCGA
ACTACTTACTCTAGCTTCCCGGCAACAATTAATAGACTGGATGGAGGCGGATAAAGTTGCAGGACCACTT
CTGCGCTCGGCCCTTCCGGCTGGCTGGTTTATTGCTGATAAATCTGGAGCCGGTGAGCGTGGGTCTCGCG
GTATCATTGCAGCACTGGGGCCAGATGGTAAGCCCTCCCGTATCGTAGTTATCTACACGACGGGGAGTCA
GGCAACTATGGATGAACGAAATAGACAGATCGCTGAGATAGGTGCCTCACTGATTAAGCATTGGTAACTG
TCAGACCAAGTTTACTCATATATACTTTAGATTGATTTAAAACTTCATTTTTAATTTAAAAGGATCTAGG
TGAAGATCCTTTTTGATAATCTCATGACCAAAATCCCTTAACGTGAGTTTTCGTTCCACTGAGCGTCAGA
CCCCGTAGAAAAGATCAAAGGATCTTCTTGAGATCCTTTTTTTCTGCGCGTAATCTGCTGCTTGCAAACA
AAAAAACCACCGCTACCAGCGGTGGTTTGTTTGCCGGATCAAGAGCTACCAACTCTTTTTCCGAAGGTAA
CTGGCTTCAGCAGAGCGCAGATACCAAATACTGTTCTTCTAGTGTAGCCGTAGTTAGGCCACCACTTCAA
GAACTCTGTAGCACCGCCTACATACCTCGCTCTGCTAATCCTGTTACCAGTGGCTGCTGCCAGTGGCGAT
AAGTCGTGTCTTACCGGGTTGGACTCAAGACGATAGTTACCGGATAAGGCGCAGCGGTCGGGCTGAACGG
GGGGTTCGTGCACACAGCCCAGCTTGGAGCGAACGACCTACACCGAACTGAGATACCTACAGCGTGAGCT
ATGAGAAAGCGCCACGCTTCCCGAAGGGAGAAAGGCGGACAGGTATCCGGTAAGCGGCAGGGTCGGAACA
GGAGAGCGCACGAGGGAGCTTCCAGGGGGAAACGCCTGGTATCTTTATAGTCCTGTCGGGTTTCGCCACC
TCTGACTTGAGCGTCGATTTTTGTGATGCTCGTCAGGGGGGCGGAGCCTATGGAAAAACGCCAGCAACGC
GGCCTTTTTACGGTTCCTGGCCTTTTGCTGGCCTTTTGCTCACATGTTCTTTCCTGCGTTATCCCCTGAT
TCTGTGGATAACCGTATTACCGCCTTTGAGTGAGCTGATACCGCTCGCCGCAGCCGAACGACCGAGCGCA
GCGAGTCAGTGAGCGAGGAAGCGGAAGAGCGCCCAATACGCAAACCGCCTCTCCCCGCGCGTTGGCCGAT
TCATTAATGCAGCTGGCACGACAGGTTTCCCGACTGGAAAGCGGGCAGTGAGCGCAACGCAATTAATGTG
AGTTAGCTCACTCATTAGGCACCCCAGGCTTTACACTTTATGCTTCCGGCTCGTATGTTGTGTGGAATTG
TGAGCGGATAACAATTTCACACAGGAAACAGCTATGACCATGATTACGCCAAGCGCGCAATTAACCCTCA
CTAAAGGGAACAAAAGCTGGAGCTGCAAGC
Features (pLannotate 1.2.2; 34 found; start..end, strand, type, name):
      5..231     +  promoter       RSV promoter: Rous sarcoma virus enhancer/promoter
    232..412     +  LTR            5' LTR (truncated): truncated 5' long terminal repeat (LTR) from HIV-1
    459..584     +  misc_feature   HIV-1 Ψ: packaging signal of human immunodeficiency virus type 1
    568..931     +  CDS            HIV-1 gag (fragment): gag protein from human immunodeficiency virus 1; gag
   1077..1310    +  misc_feature   RRE: The Rev response element (RRE) of HIV-1 allows for Rev-dependent mRNA export from the nucleus to the cytoplasm.
   1687..1713    +  CDS            Rev (fragment): human immunodeficiency virus 1 (HIV-1) Rev protein; rev; enhances nuclear export of unspliced and incompletely spliced viral mRNAs
   1720..1743    +  promoter       SV40 promoter (fragment): SV40 early promoter
   1744..1815    +  promoter       SV40 promoter (fragment): SV40 enhancer and early promoter
   1839..1974    +  rep_origin     SV40 ori: SV40 origin of replication
   2020..2616    +  CDS            PuroR (fragment): puromycin N-acetyltransferase; pac from Streptomyces; confers resistance to puromycin
   2665..2782    +  misc_feature   cPPT/CTS: central polypurine tract and central termination sequence of HIV-1
   2847..2913    +  CDS            small t antigen (fragment): SV40 (simian virus 40) small t antigen
   2920..4098    +  promoter       EF-1α promoter: strong constitutive promoter for human elongation factor EF-1α
   4119..4136    +  protein_bind   attB1 (fragment): mutant version of attB; core recombination site for the Gateway® BP reaction BP Clonase™
   4142..5323    +  CDS            PA2G4 (sequence withheld): PA2G4_HUMAN - Also known as EBP1. Experimental evidence at protein level: Swiss-Prot protein existence level 1. May play a role in a ERBB3-regulated signal transduction pathway. Seems be involved in growth regulation. Acts a corepressor of the androgen receptor (AR) and is regulated by the ERBB3 ligand neuregulin-1/heregulin (HRG). Inhibits transcription of some E2F1- regulated promoters, probably by recruiting histone acetylase (HAT) activity. Binds RNA. Associates with 28S, 18S and 5.8S mature rRNAs, several rRNA precursors and probably U3 small nucleolar RNA. May be involved in regulation o
   5326..5349    -  protein_bind   attB2: mutant version of attB; recombination site for the Gateway® BP reaction BP Clonase™
   5357..5398    +  CDS            V5 tag: epitope tag from simian virus 5
   5414..5467    +  promoter       U6 promoter (fragment): RNA polymerase III promoter for human U6 snRNA
   5509..6097    +  misc_feature   WPRE: woodchuck hepatitis virus posttranscriptional regulatory element
   6148..6167    +  misc_feature   cPPT/CTS (fragment): central polypurine tract and central termination sequence of HIV-1
   6169..6402    +  LTR            3' LTR (ΔU3): self-inactivating 3' long terminal repeat (LTR) from HIV-1
   6480..6601    +  polyA_signal   SV40 poly(A) signal: SV40 polyadenylation signal
   6641..6776    +  rep_origin     SV40 ori: SV40 origin of replication
   6797..6815    -  promoter       T7 promoter: promoter for bacteriophage T7 RNA polymerase
   6823..6978    +  CDS            lacZα (fragment): LacZα fragment of β-galactosidase; lacZ fragment
   6983..7411    +  rep_origin     f1 ori (sequence partly withheld): f1 bacteriophage origin of replication; arrow indicates direction of (+) strand synthesis
   7464..7568    +  promoter       AmpR promoter: bla
   7569..8429    +  CDS            AmpR: β-lactamase; bla; confers resistance to ampicillin, carbenicillin, and related antibiotics
   8600..9188    +  rep_origin     ori: high-copy-number ColE1/pMB1/pBR322/pUC origin of replication
   9371..9463    +  CDS            lacI (fragment): lac repressor; lacI; The lac repressor binds to the lac operator to inhibit transcription in E. coli. This inhibition can be relieved by adding lactose or isopropyl-β-D-thiogalactopyranoside (IPTG).
   9476..9497    +  protein_bind   CAP binding site: CAP binding activates transcription in the presence of cAMP. E. coli catabolite activator protein
   9512..9542    +  promoter       lac promoter: promoter for the E. coli lac operon
   9550..9566    +  protein_bind   lac operator: The lac repressor binds to the lac operator to inhibit transcription in E. coli. This inhibition can be relieved by adding lactose or isopropyl-β-D-thiogalactopyranoside (IPTG). lac repressor encoded by lacI
   9611..9629    +  promoter       T3 promoter: promoter for bacteriophage T3 RNA polymerase
