[The description below was written by a language model from this plasmid's Addgene catalogue record and pLannotate feature annotations shown in this document.]
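Description:
TFORF3321 is a third-generation-style, self-inactivating lentiviral expression plasmid built on the pLX_TRC317 backbone from the Broad Institute Genetic Perturbation Platform. It carries the human PA2G4 open reading frame (also known as EBP1) as one member of a barcoded transcription factor ORF collection. In bacteria it is maintained through a high-copy ColE1/pUC-type origin with ampicillin resistance (AmpR), and an f1 origin is also present. The depositor notes that recombination can occur, which is a common concern with LTR-containing plasmids. The sequenced record is 9,652 nt, consistent with the stated backbone and insert sizes.

The viral portion begins with an RSV promoter fused to a truncated HIV-1 5' LTR, which drives Tat-independent genomic RNA production in packaging cells. This is followed by the Ψ packaging signal with a gag fragment, the RRE for Rev-dependent nuclear export, and a cPPT/CTS. The portion ends in a ΔU3 3' LTR that inactivates LTR promoter activity after integration. Within the provirus, an SV40 early promoter drives the puromycin N-acetyltransferase gene for selection of transduced mammalian cells. A separate EF-1α promoter drives PA2G4, which was inserted by Gateway cloning and is flanked by attB1 and attB2 sites. The ORF reads through attB2 into a C-terminal V5 epitope tag for detection, and a downstream WPRE enhances transcript expression. The catalogue describes a unique 24-bp barcode associated with each ORF. This barcode is not annotated in the feature table, so its position is not stated in the record.

The construct is intended for constitutive overexpression of PA2G4 in mammalian cells. In pooled screens, such as those for directed differentiation, the barcode identifies which factor each cell received.
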