Addgene plasmid #144797: TFORF3321
Purpose: Lentiviral vector for overexpressing transcription factor ORFs with unique 24-bp barcodes. Barcodes facilitate identification of transcription factors in pooled screens.
Depositing lab: Feng Zhang. Depositing organization: Broad Institute. Publication: A transcription factor atlas of directed differentiation. Joung J, Ma S, Tay T, Geiger-Schuller KR, Kirchgatterer PC, Verdine VK, Guo B, Arias-Garcia MA, Allen WE, Singh A, Kuksenko O, Abudayyeh OO, Gootenberg JS, Fu Z, Macrae RK, Buenrostro JD, Regev A, Zhang F. Cell. 2023 Jan 5;186(1):209-229.e26. doi: 10.1016/j.cell.2022.11.026. PubMed 36608654.
Backbone
  Vector backbone: pLX_TRC317
  Backbone manufacturer: Broad Institute Genetic Perturbation Platform
  Backbone size w/o insert (bp): 8264
  Vector type: Mammalian Expression, Lentiviral
  Selectable markers: Puromycin
Growth in bacteria
  Bacterial resistance: Ampicillin, 100 μg/mL
  Growth temperature: 37°C
  Growth strain: NEB Stable
  Copy number: High Copy
Gene/Insert
  Gene/Insert name: PA2G4
  Species: H. sapiens (human)
  Insert size (bp): 1388
  Entrez Gene: PA2G4 (a.k.a. EBP1, HG4-1, ITAF45, p38-2G4)
  Promoter: EF1a
  Tag / fusion protein: V5 (C terminal on insert)
  Cloning method: Gateway Cloning
  Sequencing primers: 5′ GGGTGGAGACTGAAGTTAGGCCAG; 3′ CACATAGCGTAAAAGGAGCAACATAG
Resource information
  A portion of this plasmid was derived from a plasmid made by: Broad Institute Genetic Perturbation Platform
Terms and licenses: Academic/Nonprofit Terms; Industry Terms: Not Available to Industry
Depositor comments: NM_006191.2 Please test multiple small colonies in case of plasmid recombination. To make this collection available in a timely manner, a portion of this collection was not fully sequenced by Addgene. If an Addgene verified full plasmid sequence is not available, please contact us prior to placing an order to request the full sequence.
How to cite: TFORF3321 was a gift from Feng Zhang (Addgene plasmid # 144797 ; http://n2t.net/addgene:144797 ; RRID:Addgene_144797)
