>Addgene plasmid #144797 | TFORF3321 | depositor partial sequence | sequence record 286506 | Insert
ATCGATTGATCAACAAGTTTGTACAAAAAAGTTGGC
[1182 nt withheld, positions 37-1218]
TGCCCAACTTTCTTGTACAAAGTGGTTGATATCGGTAAGCCTATCCCTAACCCTCTCCTCGGTCTCGATT
CTACGTAGTAATGAACTAGTCCGTAACTTGAAAGTATTTCGATTTCTTGGCTTTATATATCTTGTGGAAA
GGACGAAGTCTGAATACGAAAGTTATTGTG
