>Addgene plasmid #144797 | TFORF3321 | depositor partial sequence | sequence record 286507 | Barcode
AGTCTGAATACGAAAGTTATTGTG
